>Addgene plasmid #64763 | pKV005 | depositor full sequence | sequence record 109180 | Full Sequence
TCGCGCGTTTCGGTGATGACGGTGAAAACCTCTGACACATGCAGCTCCCGGAGACGGTCACAGCTTGTCT
GTAAGCGGATGCCGGGAGCAGACAAGCCCGTCAGGGCGCGTCAGCGGGTGTTGGCGGGTGTCGGGGCTGG
CTTAACTATGCGGCATCAGAGCCATTGTACTGAGAGTGCACCATATGCGGTGTGAAATACCGCACAGATG
CGTAAGGAGAAAATACCGCATCAGGAAATTGTAAACGTTAATATTTTGTTAAAATTCGCGTTAAATTTTT
GTTAAATCAGCTCATTTTTTAACCAATAGGCCGAAATCGGCAAAATCCCTTATAAATCAAAAGAATAGAC
CGAGATAGGGT
[37 nt withheld, positions 362-398]
AAAGAACGTGGACTCCAACGTCAAAGG
[49 nt withheld, positions 426-474]
T
[91 nt withheld, positions 476-566]
G
[124 nt withheld, positions 568-691]
CGCGCCATTCGCCATTCAGGCTGCGCAACTGTTGGGAAGGGCGATCGGTGCGGGCCTCTTCGCTATTACG
CCAGCTGGCGAAAGGGGGATGTGCTGCAAGGCGATTAAGTTGGGTAACGCCAGGGTTTTCCCAGTCACGA
CGTTGTAAAACGACGGCCAGTGAATTGTAATACGACTCACTATAGGGCGAATTGGGCCCAATGCATTGGC
GCCGCGGCCGCGGTGGATCTGGTGGATCTGCTAGCGAACAAAAGTTGATTTCTGAAGAAGATTTGAGCGC
TATAACTTCGTATAATGTATGCTATACGAAGTTATCAGGTACCTACCCATACGATGTTCCTGACTATGCG
ACTAGTTAACTTCTAAATAAGCGAATTTCTTATGATTTATGATTTTTATTATTAAATAAGTTATAAAAAA
AATAAGTGTATACAAATTTTAAAGTGACTCTTAGGTTTTAAAACGAAAATTCTTATTCTTGAGTAACTCT
TTCCTGTAGGTCAGGTTGCTTTCTCAGGTATAGTATGAGGTCGCTCTTATTGACCACACCTCTACCGGCA
GATCCGCTAGGGATAACAGGGTAAGGATCCAGATTGTACTGAGAGTGCACCATAATCATCGATGAATTCG
AGCTCGTTTTCGACACTGGATGGCGGCGTTAGTATCGAATCGACAGCAGTATAGCGACCAGCATTCACAT
ACGATTGACGCATGATATTACTTTCTGCGCACTTAACTTCGCATCTGGGCAGATGATGTCGAGGCGAAAA
AAAATATAAATCACGCTAACATTTGATTAAAATAGAACAACTACAATATAAAAAAACTATACAAATGACA
AGTTCTTGAAAACAAGAATCTTTTTATTGTCAGTACTGATTATTCCTTTGCCCTCGGACGAGTGCTGGGG
CGTCGGTTTCCACTATCGGCGAGTACTTCTACACAGCCATCGGTCCAGACGGCCGCGCTTCTGCGGGCGA
TTTGTGTACGCCCGACAGTCCCGGCTCCGGATCGGACGATTGCGTCGCATCGACCCTGCGCCCAAGCTGC
ATCATCGAAATTGCCGTCAACCAAGCTCTGATAGAGTTGGTCAAGACCAATGCGGAGCATATACGCCCGG
AGCCGCGGCGATCCTGCAAGCTCCGGATGCCTCCGCTCGAAGTAGCGCGTCTGCTGCTCCATACAAGCCA
ACCACGGCCTCCAGAAGAAGATGTTGGCGACCTCGTATTGGGAATCCCCGAACATCGCCTCGCTCCAGTC
AATGACCGCTGTTATGCGGCCATTGTCCGTCAGGACATTGTTGGAGCCGAAATCCGCGTGCACGAGGTGC
CGGACTTCGGGGCAGTCCTCGGCCCAAAGCATCAGCTCATCGAGAGCCTGCGCGACGGACGCACTGACGG
TGTCGTCCATCACAGTTTGCCAGTGATACACATGGGGATCAGCAATCGCGCATATGAAATCACGCCATGT
AGTGTATTGACCGATTCCTTGCGGTCCGAATGGGCCGAACCCGCTCGTCTGGCTAAGATCGGCCGCAGCG
ATCGCATCCATGGCCTCCGCGACCGGCTGCAGAACAGCGGGCAGTTCGGTTTCAGGCAGGTCTTGCAACG
TGACACCCTGTGCACGGCGGGAGATGCAATAGGTCAGGCTCTCGCTGAATTCCCCAATGTCAAGCACTTC
CGGAATCGGGAGCGCGGCCGATGCAAAGTGCCGATAAACATAACGATCTTTGTAGAAACCATCGGCGCAG
CTATTTACCCGCAGGACATATCCACGCCCTCCTACATCGAAGCTGAAAGCACGAGATTCTTCGCCCTCCG
AGAGCTGCATCAGGTCGGAGACGCTGTCGAACTTTTCGATCAGAAACTTCTCGACAGACGTCGCGGTGAG
TTCAGGCTTTTTACCCATGGTTGTTTATGTTCGGATGTGATGTGAGAACTGTATCCTAGCAAGATTTTAA
AAGGAAGTATATGAAAGAAGAACCTCAGTGGCAAATCCTAACCTTTTATATTTCTCTACAGGGGCGCGGC
GTGGGGACAATTCAACGCGTCTGTGAGGGGAGCGTTTCCCTGCTCGCAGGTCCGCAGCGAGGAGCCGTAA
TTTTTGCTTCGCGCCGTGCGGCCATCAAAATGTATGGATGCAAATGATTATACATGGGGATGTATGGGCT
AAATGTACGGGCGACAGTCACATCATGCCCCTGAGCTGCGCACGTCAAGACTGTCAAGGAGGGTATTCTG
GGCCTCCATGTCGCTGGCCGGGTGACCCGGCGGGGACGAGGCAAGCTAAACAGATCTGGCGCGCCTTAAT
TAACCCTATGCGGTGTGAAATACCGCACAGTCTAGAATAACTTCGTATAATGTATGCTATACGAAGTTAT
CAGTCGACATGGCAAGCATGACTGGTGGACAGCAAATGGGTTGTACATAAGCGGCCGCGCATGCAAGCTT
TTGTTCCCTTTAGTGAGGGTTAATTTCGAGCTTGGCGTAATCATGGTCATAGCTGTTTCCTGTGTGAAAT
TGTTATCCGCTCACAATTCCACACAACATACGAGCCGGAAGCATAAAGTGTAAAGCCTGGGGTGCCTAAT
GAGTGAGCTAACTCACATTAATTGCGTTGCGCTCACTGCCCGCTTTCCAGTCGGGAAACCTGTCGTGCCA
GCTGCATTAATGAATCGGCCAACGCGCGGGGAGAGGCGGTTTGCGTATTGGGCGCTCTTCCGCTTCCTCG
CTCACTGACTCGCTGCGCTCGGTCGTTCGGCTGCGGCGAGCGGTATCAGCTCACTCAAAGGCGGTAATAC
GGTTATCCACAGAATCAGGGGATAACGCAGGAAAGAACATGTGAGCAAAAGGCCAGCAAAAGGCCAGGAA
CCGTAAAAAGGCCGCGTTGCTGGCGTTTTTCCATAGGCTCCGCCCCCCTGACGAGCATCACAAAAATCGA
CGCTCAAGTCAGAGGTGGCGAAACCCGACAGGACTATAAAGATACCAGGCGTTTCCCCCTGGAAGCTCCC
TCGTGCGCTCTCCTGTTCCGACCCTGCCGCTTACCGGATACCTGTCCGCCTTTCTCCCTTCGGGAAGCGT
GGCGCTTTCTCATAGCTCACGCTGTAGGTATCTCAGTTCGGTGTAGGTCGTTCGCTCCAAGCTGGGCTGT
GTGCACGAACCCCCCGTTCAGCCCGACCGCTGCGCCTTATCCGGTAACTATCGTCTTGAGTCCAACCCGG
TAAGACACGACTTATCGCCACTGGCAGCAGCCACTGGTAACAGGATTAGCAGAGCGAGGTATGTAGGCGG
TGCTACAGAGTTCTTGAAGTGGTGGCCTAACTACGGCTACACTAGAAGGACAGTATTTGGTATCTGCGCT
CTGCTGAAGCCAGTTACCTTCGGAAAAAGAGTTGGTAGCTCTTGATCCGGCAAACAAACCACCGCTGGTA
GCGGTGGTTTTTTTGTTTGCAAGCAGCAGATTACGCGCAGAAAAAAAGGATCTCAAGAAGATCCTTTGAT
CTTTTCTACGGGGTCTGACGCTCAGTGGAACGAAAACTCACGTTAAGGGATTTTGGTCATGAGATTATCA
AAAAGGATCTTCACCTAGATCCTTTTAAATTAAAAATGAAGTTTTAAATCAATCTAAAGTATATATGAGT
AAACTTGGTCTGACAGTTACCAATGCTTAATCAGTGAGGCACCTATCTCAGCGATCTGTCTATTTCGTTC
ATCCATAGTTGCCTGACTCCCCGTCGTGTAGATAACTACGATACGGGAGGGCTTACCATCTGGCCCCAGT
GCTGCAATGATACCGCGAGACCCACGCTCACCGGCTCCAGATTTATCAGCAATAAACCAGCCAGCCGGAA
GGGCCGAGCGCAGAAGTGGTCCTGCAACTTTATCCGCCTCCATCCAGTCTATTAATTGTTGCCGGGAAGC
TAGAGTAAGTAGTTCGCCAGTTAATAGTTTGCGCAACGTTGTTGCCATTGCTACAGGCATCGTGGTGTCA
CGCTCGTCGTTTGGTATGGCTTCATTCAGCTCCGGTTCCCAACGATCAAGGCGAGTTACATGATCCCCCA
TGTTGTGCAAAAAAGCGGTTAGCTCCTTCGGTCCTCCGATCGTTGTCAGAAGTAAGTTGGCCGCAGTGTT
ATCACTCATGGTTATGGCAGCACTGCATAATTCTCTTACTGTCATGCCATCCGTAAGATGCTTTTCTGTG
ACTGGTGAGTACTCAACCAAGTCATTCTGAGAATAGTGTATGCGGCGACCGAGTTGCTCTTGCCCGGCGT
CAATACGGGATAATACCGCGCCACATAGCAGAACTTTAAAAGTGCTCATCATTGGAAAACGTTCTTCGGG
GCGAAAACTCTCAAGGATCTTACCGCTGTTGAGATCCAGTTCGATGTAACCCACTCGTGCACCCAACTGA
TCTTCAGCATCTTTTACTTTCACCAGCGTTTCTGGGTGAGCAAAAACAGGAAGGCAAAATGCCGCAAAAA
AGGGAATAAGGGCGACACGGAAATGTTGAATACTCATACTCTTCCTTTTTCAATATTATTGAAGCATTTA
TCAGGGTTATTGTCTCATGAGCGGATACATATTTGAATGTATTTAGAAAAATAAACAAATAGGGGTTCCG
CGCACATTTCCCCGAAAAGTGCCACCTGACGTCTAAGAAACCATTATTATCATGACATTAACCTATAAAA
ATAGGCGTATCACGAGGCCCTTTCGTC
Features (pLannotate 1.2.2; 23 found; start..end, strand, type, name):
    137..235     +  misc_feature   bom (fragment): basis of mobility region from pBR322
    236..691     -  rep_origin     f1 ori (sequence partly withheld): f1 bacteriophage origin of replication; arrow indicates direction of (+) strand synthesis
    699..856     -  CDS            lacZα (fragment): LacZα fragment of β-galactosidase; lacZ fragment
    859..877     +  promoter       T7 promoter: promoter for bacteriophage T7 RNA polymerase
    937..963     +  CDS            3xMyc (fragment): 3 tandem Myc epitope tags
    973..1006    -  protein_bind   loxP: Cre-mediated recombination occurs in the 8-bp core sequence (GCATACAT). Cre recombinase
   1015..1041    +  CDS            3xHA (fragment): three tandem HA epitope tags
   1062..1249    +  terminator     ADH1 terminator: S. cerevisiae ADH1; transcription terminator for the S. cerevisiae alcohol dehydrogenase 1 (ADH1) gene
   1281..1305    +  misc_feature   bom (fragment): basis of mobility region from pBR322
   1368..1565    -  terminator     TEF terminator: Ashbya gossypii TEF terminator
   1368..2943    -  gene           hphMX6: yeast selectable marker conferring hygromycin resistance
   3008..3031    +  misc_feature   bom (fragment): basis of mobility region from pBR322
   3038..3071    -  protein_bind   loxP: Cre-mediated recombination occurs in the 8-bp core sequence (GCATACAT). Cre recombinase
   3080..3112    +  CDS            T7 tag (gene 10 leader): leader peptide from bacteriophage T7 gene 10 promotes efficient translation in E. coli
   3148..3166    -  promoter       T3 promoter: promoter for bacteriophage T3 RNA polymerase
   3211..3227    -  protein_bind   lac operator: The lac repressor binds to the lac operator to inhibit transcription in E. coli. This inhibition can be relieved by adding lactose or isopropyl-β-D-thiogalactopyranoside (IPTG). lac repressor encoded by lacI
   3235..3265    -  promoter       lac promoter: promoter for the E. coli lac operon
   3280..3301    -  protein_bind   CAP binding site: CAP binding activates transcription in the presence of cAMP. E. coli catabolite activator protein
   3314..3406    -  CDS            lacI (fragment): lac repressor; lacI; The lac repressor binds to the lac operator to inhibit transcription in E. coli. This inhibition can be relieved by adding lactose or isopropyl-β-D-thiogalactopyranoside (IPTG).
   3589..4177    -  rep_origin     ori: high-copy-number ColE1/pMB1/pBR322/pUC origin of replication
   4348..5208    -  CDS            AmpR: β-lactamase; bla; confers resistance to ampicillin, carbenicillin, and related antibiotics
   5209..5313    -  promoter       AmpR promoter: bla
   5408..35      +  CDS            rop (fragment) (across the origin): Rop protein, which maintains plasmids at low copy number; rop
