[The description below was written by a language model from this plasmid's Addgene catalogue record and pLannotate feature annotations shown in this document.]
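Description:
pKV005 is a 5.4 kb E. coli template plasmid carrying a Recombination-Induced Tag Exchange (RITE) cassette for use in Saccharomyces cerevisiae. The record lists the backbone as unknown, but the annotated features resemble a general cloning phagemid. They include a high-copy ColE1/pUC-type origin, an f1 origin, an ampicillin resistance gene with its own promoter, and lacZα/lac promoter remnants. T7 and T3 promoters and M13 sequencing primer sites flank the insert. No yeast replication origin is annotated, which fits a cassette meant for genomic integration rather than episomal maintenance. The record does not describe the integration method.

The synthetic cassette has no promoter of its own, because it is designed to be fused in frame to the 3′ end of an endogenous gene and expressed from that gene's promoter. In order, it contains a Myc epitope, a loxP site, an HA epitope, the ADH1 terminator, an hphMX hygromycin resistance marker in the reverse orientation, a second loxP site in the same orientation as the first, and a T7 epitope tag. The annotation matches single-copy fragments of the 3xMyc and 3xHA references.

Before recombination, the tagged protein carries Myc and HA, transcription ends at the ADH1 terminator, and cells are hygromycin resistant. Cre recombinase excises the segment between the loxP sites, removing HA, the terminator and the marker. Newly made protein then carries Myc followed by T7. The invariant Myc tag detects all of the protein, while HA and T7 distinguish protein made before and after the switch. This allows protein turnover, inheritance and dynamics to be monitored in yeast.
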