Addgene plasmid #64763: pKV005
Purpose: Recombination-Induced Tag Exchange (RITE) Cassette, HA to a T7 epitope tag, invariable Myc tag, Hygro selection
Depositing lab: Fred van Leeuwen. Depositing organization: Netherlands Cancer Institute. Publication: Recombination-induced tag exchange (RITE) cassette series to monitor protein dynamics in Saccharomyces cerevisiae. Terweij M, van Welsem T, van Deventer S, Verzijlbergen KF, Menendez-Benito V, Ontoso D, San-Segundo P, Neefjes J, van Leeuwen F. G3 (Bethesda). 2013 Aug 7;3(8):1261-72. doi: 10.1534/g3.113.006213. PubMed 23708297.
Backbone
  Vector backbone: unknown
  Vector type: RITE cassette
Growth in bacteria
  Bacterial resistance: Ampicillin, 100 μg/mL
  Growth temperature: 37°C
  Growth strain: DH5alpha
  Copy number: Unknown
Gene/Insert
  Gene/Insert name: RITE cassette
  Species: Synthetic
  Promoter: none
  Cloning method: Unknown
  Sequencing primers: 5′ M13-F20; 3′ M13R
Terms and licenses: Academic/Nonprofit Terms; Industry Terms: Not Available to Industry
How to cite: pKV005 was a gift from Fred van Leeuwen (Addgene plasmid # 64763 ; http://n2t.net/addgene:64763 ; RRID:Addgene_64763)
