>Addgene plasmid #64763 | pKV005 | addgene partial sequence | sequence record 113928 | M13pUC-Fwd 5'-CCCAGTCACGACGTTGTAAAACG-3'
GGGCGAATTGGGCCCAATGCATTGGCGCCGCGGCCGCGGTGGATCTGGTGGATCTGCTAGCGAACAAAAG
TTGATTTCTGAAGAAGATTTGAGCGCTATAACTTCGTATAATGTATGCTATACGAAGTTATCAGGTACCT
ACCCATACGATGTTCCTGACTATGCGACTAGTTAACTTCTAAATAAGCGAATTTCTTATGATTTATGATT
TTTATTATTAAATAAGTTATAAAAAAAATAAGTGTATACAAATTTTAAAGTGACTCTTAGGTTTTAAAAC
GAAAATTCTTATTCTTGAGTAACTCTTTCCTGTAGGTCAGGTTGCTTTCTCAGGTATAGTATGAGGTCGC
TCTTATTGACCACACCTCTACCGGCAGATCCGCTAGGGATAACAGGGTAAGGATCCAGATTGTACTGAGA
GTGCACCATAATCATCGATGAATTCGAGCTCGTTTTCGACACTGGATGGCGGCGTTAGTATCGAATCGAC
AGCAGTATAGCGACCAGCATTCACATACGATTGACGCATGATATTACTTTCTGCGCACTTAACTTCGCAT
CTGGGCAGATGATGTCGAGGCGAAAAAAAATATAAATCACGCTAACATTTGATTAAAATAGAACAACTAC
AATATAAAAAAACTATACAAATGACAAGTTCTTGAAAACAAGAATCTTTTTATTGTCAGTACTGATTATT
CCTTTGCCCTCGGACGAGTGCTGGGGCGTCGGTTTCCACTATCGGCGAGTACTTCTACACAGCCATCGGT
CCAGACGGCCGCGCTTCTGCGGGCGATTTGTGTACGCCCGACAGTCCCGGCTCCGGATCGGACGATTGCG
TCGCATCGACCCTGCGCCCAAGCTGCATCATCGAAATTGCCGTCAACCAAGCTCTGATAGAGTTGGTCAA
GACCAATGCGGAGCATATACGCCCGGAGCCGCGGCGATCCTGCAAGCTCCGGATGCCTCCGCTCGAAGTA
GCGCGTCTGCTGCTCCATACAAGCCAACCACGGCCTCCAGAAGAAGATGTTGGCGACCTCGTATTGGGAA
TCCCCGAA
