>Addgene plasmid #64763 | pKV005 | addgene partial sequence | sequence record 113931 | M13pUC-Rev 5'-AGCGGATAACAATTTCACACAGG-3'
AATTAACCCTCACTAAAGGGAACAAAAGCTTGCATGCGCGGCCGCTTATGTACAACCCATTTGCTGTCCA
CCAGTCATGCTTGCCATGTCGACTGATAACTTCGTATAGCATACATTATACGAAGTTATTCTAGACTGTG
CGGTATTTCACACCGCATAGGGTTAATTAAGGCGCGCCAGATCTGTTTAGCTTGCCTCGTCCCCGCCGGG
TCACCCGGCCAGCGACATGGAGGCCCAGAATACCCTCCTTGACAGTCTTGACGTGCGCAGCTCAGGGGCA
TGATGTGACTGTCGCCCGTACATTTAGCCCATACATCCCCATGTATAATCATTTGCATCCATACATTTTG
ATGGCCGCACGGCGCGAAGCAAAAATTACGGCTCCTCGCTGCGGACCTGCGAGCAGGGAAACGCTCCCCT
CACAGACGCGTTGAATTGTCCCCACGCCGCGCCCCTGTAGAGAAATATAAAAGGTTAGGATTTGCCACTG
AGGTTCTTCTTTCATATACTTCCTTTTAAAATCTTGCTAGGATACAGTTCTCACATCACATCCGAACATA
AACAACCATGGGTAAAAAGCCTGAACTCACCGCGACGTCTGTCGAGAAGTTTCTGATCGAAAAGTTCGAC
AGCGTCTCCGACCTGATGCAGCTCTCGGAGGGCGAAGAATCTCGTGCTTTCAGCTTCGATGTAGGAGGGC
GTGGATATGTCCTGCGGGTAAATAGCTGCGCCGATGGTTTCTACAAAGATCGTTATGTTTATCGGCACTT
TGCATCGGCCGCGCTCCCGATTCCGGAAGTGCTTGACATTGGGGAATTCAGCGAGAGCCTGACCTATTGC
ATCTCCCGCCGTGCACAGGGTGTCACGTTGCAAGACCTGCCTGAAACCGAACTGCCCGCTGTTCTGCAGC
CGGTCGCGGAGGCCATGGATGCGATCGCTGCGGCCGATCTTAGCCAGA
